Addgene plasmid #148440: pCMV-TAPtagN-PrP-SBP-HsAGO2_AC
Purpose: Mammalian Expression of HsAGO2
Depositing lab: Elisa Izaurralde. Depositing organization: Max Planck Institute for Developmental Biology. Publication: miRISC and the CCR4-NOT complex silence mRNA targets independently of 43S ribosomal scanning. Kuzuoglu-Ozturk D, Bhandari D, Huntzinger E, Fauser M, Helms S, Izaurralde E. EMBO J. 2016 Jun 1;35(11):1186-203. doi: 10.15252/embj.201592901. Epub 2016 Mar 23. PubMed 27009120.
Backbone
  Vector backbone: Unknown
  Vector type: Mammalian Expression
Growth in bacteria
  Bacterial resistance: Kanamycin, 50 μg/mL
  Growth temperature: 37°C
  Growth strain: DH5alpha
  Copy number: High Copy
Gene/Insert
  Gene/Insert name: HsAGO2 (alt names: EIF2C2; Q10; MGC3183)
  Species: H. sapiens (human)
  Mutation: one silent mutation C840Tand sequence differs in the first 7 AA from the sequence given by NCBI: NM_012154.3.
  Entrez Gene: AGO2 (a.k.a. CASC7, EIF2C2, LESKRES, LINC00980, PPD, Q10)
  Cloning method: Unknown
Terms and licenses: Academic/Nonprofit Terms; Industry Terms: Not Available to Industry
Depositor comments: Plasmids from this collection were made available to the research community and donated after the lab closed. Please note that the sequence provided by the depositing laboratory may be theoretical/predicted or based on Sanger sequencing results. There may be discrepancies between sequencing results obtained by Addgene and the depositor sequence. If an Addgene verified sequence is not available, please contact before placing your order to request that our lab fully sequence the plasmid.
How to cite: pCMV-TAPtagN-PrP-SBP-HsAGO2_AC was a gift from Elisa Izaurralde (Addgene plasmid # 148440 ; http://n2t.net/addgene:148440 ; RRID:Addgene_148440)
