[The description below was written by a language model from this plasmid's Addgene catalogue record and pLannotate feature annotations shown in this document.]
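Description:
pCMV-TAPtagN-PrP-SBP-HsAGO2_AC is a 7.2 kb mammalian expression plasmid for producing human Argonaute 2 (AGO2, also known as EIF2C2) with an N-terminal tandem affinity tag. The backbone is not named in the record. The annotated layout shows a high-copy ColE1/pUC-type origin, an f1 origin, and a single NeoR/KanR cassette placed behind both a bacterial (bla) promoter and the SV40 enhancer/early promoter and ending in an HSV TK polyadenylation signal. This arrangement provides kanamycin selection in E. coli and should allow G418 selection in mammalian cells. Short annotated fragments of an HIV-1 LTR, a ble gene, SV40 large T antigen and a bGH poly(A) signal are probably backbone remnants or incidental sequence matches rather than functional parts.

The expression unit is driven by the CMV immediate early enhancer and promoter, and a T7 promoter lies just upstream of the coding region. The reading frame begins with two IgG-binding units of Staphylococcus aureus protein A, followed by a streptavidin-binding peptide (SBP), and then the AGO2 coding sequence cloned between multiple cloning site remnants. An SV40 poly(A) signal terminates the transcript. The "PrP" in the name may indicate a protease cleavage site between the two tag modules, but no such feature is annotated. The depositor notes one silent mutation (C840T) and a difference from the NCBI reference in the first seven amino acids.

The dual tag allows sequential capture on IgG and streptavidin resins. The construct is therefore suited to pulling down AGO2 and its associated partners from transfected human cells, consistent with the associated study of miRISC- and CCR4-NOT-mediated mRNA silencing. The depositor sequence may be theoretical rather than fully verified.
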