Features (pLannotate 1.2.2; 20 found; start..end, strand, type, name):
     61..364     +  enhancer       CMV enhancer: human cytomegalovirus immediate early enhancer
    365..568     +  promoter       CMV promoter: human cytomegalovirus (CMV) immediate early promoter
    564..597     +  LTR            5' LTR (truncated) (fragment): truncated 5' long terminal repeat (LTR) from HIV-1
    613..631     +  promoter       T7 promoter: promoter for bacteriophage T7 RNA polymerase
    694..867     +  CDS            ProtA: IgG-binding unit of Staphylococcus aureus protein A
    871..1041    +  CDS            ProtA: IgG-binding unit of Staphylococcus aureus protein A
   1108..1218    +  CDS            SBP: streptavidin-binding peptide selected from a peptide library; binds streptavidin with nanomolar affinity (Keefe et al., 2001)
   1225..1252    +  misc_feature   MCS (fragment): multiple cloning site
   1252..3840    +  CDS            AGO2 (sequence partly withheld): AGO2_HUMAN - Also known as EIF2C2. Experimental evidence at protein level: Swiss-Prot protein existence level 1. Required for RNA-mediated gene silencing (RNAi) by the RNA- induced silencing complex (RISC). The 'minimal RISC' appears to include AGO2 bound to a short guide RNA such as a microRNA (miRNA) or short interfering RNA (siRNA). These guide RNAs direct RISC to complementary mRNAs that are targets for RISC-mediated gene silencing. The precise mechanism of gene silencing depends on the degree of complementarity between the miRNA or siRNA and its target. Binding of RISC to a perfectly comp
   3844..3880    +  misc_feature   MCS (fragment): multiple cloning site
   3897..3981    +  CDS            large T antigen (fragment): large T antigen from SV40 (simian virus 40)
   4004..4125    +  polyA_signal   SV40 poly(A) signal: SV40 polyadenylation signal
   4159..4587    -  rep_origin     f1 ori (sequence partly withheld): f1 bacteriophage origin of replication; arrow indicates direction of (+) strand synthesis
   4614..4718    +  promoter       AmpR promoter: bla
   4720..5077    +  promoter       SV40 promoter: SV40 enhancer and early promoter
   5112..5906    +  CDS            NeoR/KanR: aminoglycoside phosphotransferase from Tn5; aph(3')-II (or nptII); confers resistance to neomycin, kanamycin, and G418 (Geneticin®)
   5927..6079    +  CDS            ble (fragment): BLE_KLEPN - Experimental evidence at protein level: Swiss-Prot protein existence level 1. Binding protein with a strong affinity to the bleomycin family of antibiotics. Binds to CL990; an antimitotic-antibiotic compound. From Klebsiella pneumoniae.
   6138..6185    +  polyA_signal   HSV TK poly(A) signal: herpes simplex virus thymidine kinase polyadenylation signal (Cole and Stacy, 1985)
   6276..6292    -  polyA_signal   bGH poly(A) signal (fragment): bovine growth hormone polyadenylation signal
   6514..7102    +  rep_origin     ori: high-copy-number ColE1/pMB1/pBR322/pUC origin of replication
>Addgene plasmid #148440 | pCMV-TAPtagN-PrP-SBP-HsAGO2_AC | depositor full sequence | sequence record 290888 | Full Sequence
TAGTTATTAATAGTAATCAATTACGGGGTCATTAGTTCATAGCCCATATATGGAGTTCCGCGTTACATAA
CTTACGGTAAATGGCCCGCCTGGCTGACCGCCCAACGACCCCCGCCCATTGACGTCAATAATGACGTATG
TTCCCATAGTAACGCCAATAGGGACTTTCCATTGACGTCAATGGGTGGAGTATTTACGGTAAACTGCCCA
CTTGGCAGTACATCAAGTGTATCATATGCCAAGTACGCCCCCTATTGACGTCAATGACGGTAAATGGCCC
GCCTGGCATTATGCCCAGTACATGACCTTATGGGACTTTCCTACTTGGCAGTACATCTACGTATTAGTCA
TCGCTATTACCATGGTGATGCGGTTTTGGCAGTACATCAATGGGCGTGGATAGCGGTTTGACTCACGGGG
ATTTCCAAGTCTCCACCCCATTGACGTCAATGGGAGTTTGTTTTGGCACCAAAATCAACGGGACTTTCCA
AAATGTCGTAACAACTCCGCCCCATTGACGCAAATGGGCGGTAGGCGTGTACGGTGGGAGGTCTATATAA
GCAGAGCTCTCTGGCTAACTAGAGAACCCACTGCTTACTGGCTTATCGAAATTAATACGACTCACTATAG
GGAGACCCAAGCTCTAGCGCTACCGGTGCCACCATGGCAGGCCTTGCGCAACACGATGAAGCCGTGGACA
ACAAATTCAACAAAGAACAACAAAACGCGTTCTATGAGATCTTACATTTACCTAACTTAAACGAAGAACA
ACGAAACGCCTTCATCCAAAGTTTAAAAGATGACCCAAGCCAAAGCGCTAACCTTTTAGCAGAAGCTAAA
AAGCTAAATGATGCTCAGGCGCCGAAAGTAGACAACAAATTCAACAAAGAACAACAAAACGCGTTCTATG
AGATCTTACATTTACCTAACTTAAACGAAGAACAACGAAACGCCTTCATCCAAAGTTTAAAAGATGACCC
AAGCCAAAGCGCTAACCTTTTAGCAGAAGCTAAAAAGCTAAATGATGCTCAGGCGCCGAAAGTAGACGCG
AATTGTGATATACCTACAACTGCTTCTCTGGAAGTTCTGTTCCAGGGGCCCGAACTAGACGAGAAGACCA
CCGGCTGGCGGGGCGGCCACGTGGTGGAGGGCCTGGCCGGCGAGCTGGAGCAGCTGCGGGCCAGGCTGGA
GCACCACCCTCAGGGCCAGCGGGAGCCCGATCCATCCGGACTCAGATCTCGAGCTCAAGCTTATATGGGA
GGGCACCCATTCCAGTGGTGTAACGCACTTGCACCTCCTGCGCCGCCGCCCCCCATCCAAGGATATGCCT
TCAAGCCTCCACCTAGACCCGACTTTGGGACCTCCGGGAGAACAATCAAATTACAGGCCAATTTCTTCGA
AATGGACATCCCCAAAATTGACATCTATCATTATGAATTGGATATCAAGCCAGAGAAGTGCCCGAGGAGA
GTTAACAGGGAAATCGTGGAACACATGGTCCAGCACTTTAAAACACAGATCTTTGGGGATCGGAAGCCCG
TGTTTGACGGCAGGAAGAATCTATACACAGCCATGCCCCTTCCGATTGGGAGGGACAAGGTGGAGCTGGA
GGTCACGCTGCCAGGAGAAGGCAAGGATCGCATCTTCAAGGTGTCCATCAAGTGGGTGTCCTGCGTGAGC
TTGCAGGCGTTACACGATGCACTTTCAGGGCGGCTGCCCAGCGTCCCTTTTGAGACGATCCAGGCCCTGG
ACGTGGTCATGAGGCACTTGCCATCCATGAGGTACACCCCCGTGGGCCGCTCCTTCTTCACCGCGTCCGA
AGGCTGCTCTAACCCTCTTGGCGGGGGCCGAGAAGTGTGGTTTGGCTTCCATCAGTCCGTCCGGCCTTCT
CTCTGGAAAATGATGCTGAATATTGATGTGTCAGCAACAGCGTTTTACAAGGCACAGCCAGTAATCGAGT
TTGTTTGTGAAGTTTTGGATTTTAAAAGTATTGAAGAACAACAAAAACCTCTGACAGATTCCCAAAGGGT
AAAGTTTACCAAAGAAATTAAAGGTCTAAAGGTGGAGATAACGCACTGTGGGCAGATGAAGAGGAAGTAC
CGTGTCTGCAATGTGACCCGGCGGCCCGCCAGTCACCAAACATTCCCGCTGCAGCAGGAGAGCGGGCAGA
CGGTGGAGTGCACGGTGGCCCAGTATTTCAAGGACAGGCACAAGTTGGTTCTGCGCTACCCCCACCTCCC
ATGTTTACAAGTCGGACAGGAGCAGAAACACACCTACCTTCCCCTGGAGGTCTGTAACATTGTGGCAGGA
CAAAGATGTATTAAAAAATTAACGGACAATCAGACCTCAACCATGATCAGAGCGACTGCTAGGTCGGCGC
CCGATCGGCAAGAAGAGATTAGCAAATTGATGCGAAGTGCAAGTTTCAACACAGATCCATACGTCCGTGA
ATTTGGAATCATGGTCAAAGATGAGATGACAGACGTGACTGGGCGGGTGCTGCAGCCGCCCTCCATCCTC
TACGGGGGCAGGAATAAAGCTATTGCGACCCCTGTCCAGGGCGTCTGGGACATGCGGAAC
[405 nt withheld, positions 2581-2985]
AACAACATCCTGCTGCCCCAGGGCAGGCCGCCGGTGTTCCAGCAGCCCGTCATCTTTCTGGGAGCAGACG
TCACTCACCCCCCCGCCGGGGATGGGAAGAAGCCCTCCATTGCCGCCGTGGTGGGCAGCATGGACGCCCA
CCCCAATCGCTACTGCGCCACCGTGCGCGTGCAGCAGCACCGGCAGGAGATCATACAAGACCTGGCCGCC
ATGGTCCGCGAGCTCCTCATCCAGTTCTACAAGTCCACGCGCTTCAAGCCCACCCGCATCATCTTCTACC
GCGACGGTGTCTCTGAAGGCCAGTTCCAGCAGGTTCTCCACCACGAGTTGCTGGCCATCCGTGAGGCCTG
TATCAAGCTAGAAAAAGACTACCAGCCCGGGATCACCTTCATCGTGGTGCAGAAGAGGCACCACACCCGG
CTCTTCTGCACTGACAAGAACGAGCGGGTTGGGAAAAGTGGAAACATTCCAGCAGGCACGACTGTGGACA
CGAAAATCACCCACCCCACCGAGTTCGACTTCTACCTGTGTAGTCACGCTGGCATCCAGGGGACAAGCAG
GCCTTCGCACTATCACGTCCTCTGGGACGACAATCGTTTCTCCTCTGATGAGCTGCAGATCCTAACCTAC
CAGCTGTGTCACACCTACGTGCGCTGCACACGCTCCGTGTCCATCCCAGCGCCAGCATACTACGCTCACC
TGGTGGCCTTCCGGGCCAGGTACCACCTGGTGGATAAGGAACATGACAGTGCTGAAGGAAGCCATACCTC
TGGGCAGAGTAACGGGCGAGACCACCAAGCACTGGCCAAGGCGGTCCAGGTTCACCAAGACACTCTGCGC
ACCATGTACTTTGCTTGAGAATTCTGCAGTCGACGGTACCGCGGGCCCGGGATCCACCGGATCTAGATAA
CTGATCATAATCAGCCATACCACATTTGTAGAGGTTTTACTTGCTTTAAAAAACCTCCCACACCTCCCCC
TGAACCTGAAACATAAAATGAATGCAATTGTTGTTGTTAACTTGTTTATTGCAGCTTATAATGGTTACAA
ATAAAGCAATAGCATCACAAATTTCACAAATAAAGCATTTTTTTCACTGCATTCTAGTTGTGGTTTGTCC
AAACTCATCAATGTATCTTAACGCGTAAATTGTAAGCGTTAATATTTTGTTAAAATTCGCGTTAAATTTT
TGTTAAATCAGCTCATTTTTTAACCAATAGGCCGAAATCGGCAAAATCCCTTATAAATCAAAAGAATAGA
CCGAGATAGGGT
[37 nt withheld, positions 4258-4294]
AAAGAACGTGGACTCCAACGTCAAAGG
[49 nt withheld, positions 4322-4370]
T
[91 nt withheld, positions 4372-4462]
G
[124 nt withheld, positions 4464-4587]
CAGGTGGCACTTTTCGGGGAAATGTGCGCGGAACCCCTATTTGTTTATTTTTCTAAATACATTCAAATAT
GTATCCGCTCATGAGACAATAACCCTGATAAATGCTTCAATAATATTGAAAAAGGAAGAGTCCTGAGGCG
GAAAGAACCAGCTGTGGAATGTGTGTCAGTTAGGGTGTGGAAAGTCCCCAGGCTCCCCAGCAGGCAGAAG
TATGCAAAGCATGCATCTCAATTAGTCAGCAACCAGGTGTGGAAAGTCCCCAGGCTCCCCAGCAGGCAGA
AGTATGCAAAGCATGCATCTCAATTAGTCAGCAACCATAGTCCCGCCCCTAACTCCGCCCATCCCGCCCC
TAACTCCGCCCAGTTCCGCCCATTCTCCGCCCCATGGCTGACTAATTTTTTTTATTTATGCAGAGGCCGA
GGCCGCCTCGGCCTCTGAGCTATTCCAGAAGTAGTGAGGAGGCTTTTTTGGAGGCCTAGGCTTTTGCAAA
GATCGATCAAGAGACAGGATGAGGATCGTTTCGCATGATTGAACAAGATGGATTGCACGCAGGTTCTCCG
GCCGCTTGGGTGGAGAGGCTATTCGGCTATGACTGGGCACAACAGACAATCGGCTGCTCTGATGCCGCCG
TGTTCCGGCTGTCAGCGCAGGGGCGCCCGGTTCTTTTTGTCAAGACCGACCTGTCCGGTGCCCTGAATGA
ACTGCAAGACGAGGCAGCGCGGCTATCGTGGCTGGCCACGACGGGCGTTCCTTGCGCAGCTGTGCTCGAC
GTTGTCACTGAAGCGGGAAGGGACTGGCTGCTATTGGGCGAAGTGCCGGGGCAGGATCTCCTGTCATCTC
ACCTTGCTCCTGCCGAGAAAGTATCCATCATGGCTGATGCAATGCGGCGGCTGCATACGCTTGATCCGGC
TACCTGCCCATTCGACCACCAAGCGAAACATCGCATCGAGCGAGCACGTACTCGGATGGAAGCCGGTCTT
GTCGATCAGGATGATCTGGACGAAGAGCATCAGGGGCTCGCGCCAGCCGAACTGTTCGCCAGGCTCAAGG
CGAGCATGCCCGACGGCGAGGATCTCGTCGTGACCCATGGCGATGCCTGCTTGCCGAATATCATGGTGGA
AAATGGCCGCTTTTCTGGATTCATCGACTGTGGCCGGCTGGGTGTGGCGGACCGCTATCAGGACATAGCG
TTGGCTACCCGTGATATTGCTGAAGAGCTTGGCGGCGAATGGGCTGACCGCTTCCTCGTGCTTTACGGTA
TCGCCGCTCCCGATTCGCAGCGCATCGCCTTCTATCGCCTTCTTGACGAGTTCTTCTGAGCGGGACTCTG
GGGTTCGAAATGACCGACCAAGCGACGCCCAACCTGCCATCACGAGATTTCGATTCCACCGCCGCCTTCT
ATGAAAGGTTGGGCTTCGGAATCGTTTTCCGGGACGCCGGCTGGATGATCCTCCAGCGCGGGGATCTCAT
GCTGGAGTTCTTCGCCCACCCTAGGGGGAGGCTAACTGAAACACGGAAGGAGACAATACCGGAAGGAACC
CGCGCTATGACGGCAATAAAAAGACAGAATAAAACGCACGGTGTTGGGTCGTTTGTTCATAAACGCGGGG
TTCGGTCCCAGGGCTGGCACTCTGTCGATACCCCACCGAGACCCCATTGGGGCCAATACGCCCGCGTTTC
TTCCTTTTCCCCACCCCACCCCCCAAGTTCGGGTGAAGGCCCAGGGCTCGCAGCCAACGTCGGGGCGGCA
GGCCCTGCCATAGCCTCAGGTTACTCATATATACTTTAGATTGATTTAAAACTTCATTTTTAATTTAAAA
GGATCTAGGTGAAGATCCTTTTTGATAATCTCATGACCAAAATCCCTTAACGTGAGTTTTCGTTCCACTG
AGCGTCAGACCCCGTAGAAAAGATCAAAGGATCTTCTTGAGATCCTTTTTTTCTGCGCGTAATCTGCTGC
TTGCAAACAAAAAAACCACCGCTACCAGCGGTGGTTTGTTTGCCGGATCAAGAGCTACCAACTCTTTTTC
CGAAGGTAACTGGCTTCAGCAGAGCGCAGATACCAAATACTGTCCTTCTAGTGTAGCCGTAGTTAGGCCA
CCACTTCAAGAACTCTGTAGCACCGCCTACATACCTCGCTCTGCTAATCCTGTTACCAGTGGCTGCTGCC
AGTGGCGATAAGTCGTGTCTTACCGGGTTGGACTCAAGACGATAGTTACCGGATAAGGCGCAGCGGTCGG
GCTGAACGGGGGGTTCGTGCACACAGCCCAGCTTGGAGCGAACGACCTACACCGAACTGAGATACCTACA
GCGTGAGCTATGAGAAAGCGCCACGCTTCCCGAAGGGAGAAAGGCGGACAGGTATCCGGTAAGCGGCAGG
GTCGGAACAGGAGAGCGCACGAGGGAGCTTCCAGGGGGAAACGCCTGGTATCTTTATAGTCCTGTCGGGT
TTCGCCACCTCTGACTTGAGCGTCGATTTTTGTGATGCTCGTCAGGGGGGCGGAGCCTATGGAAAAACGC
CAGCAACGCGGCCTTTTTACGGTTCCTGGCCTTTTGCTGGCCTTTTGCTCACATGTTCTTTCCTGCGTTA
TCCCCTGATTCTGTGGATAACCGTATTACCGCCATGCAT
